Addgene plasmid #73437: pdCas9-M-G6
Purpose: CRISPR synthetic transcription factor repressor plasmid encoding dCas9, tracrRNA, and a single spacer CRISPR array encoding crRNA for orthogonal repression of T7-lac promoter variant G6.
Depositing lab: Mattheos Koffas. Depositing organization: Rensselaer Polytechnic Institute. Publication: Rapid generation of CRISPR/dCas9-regulated, orthogonally repressible hybrid T7-lac promoters for modular, tuneable control of metabolic pathway fluxes in Escherichia coli. Cress BF, Jones JA, Kim DC, Leitz QD, Englaender JA, Collins SM, Linhardt RJ, Koffas MA. Nucleic Acids Res. 2016 Apr 13. pii: gkw231. 10.1093/nar/gkw231 PubMed 27079979.
Backbone
  Vector backbone: pdCas9
  Backbone manufacturer: Luciano Marraffini (Addgene plasmid # 46569)
  Backbone size w/o insert (bp): 9296
  Vector type: Bacterial Expression, CRISPR, Synthetic Biology
Growth in bacteria
  Bacterial resistance: Chloramphenicol, 25 μg/mL
  Growth temperature: 37°C
  Growth strain: DH5alpha
  Copy number: Low Copy
Gene/Insert
  Gene/Insert name: Repressor G6 (orthogonal T7-lac repressor)
  gRNA/shRNA sequence: ATTAATACGACTCACTATTT
  Species: Synthetic
  Promoter: Constitutive wild-type S. pyogenes promoter
  Cloning method: Restriction Enzyme; 5′ cloning site BsaI (not destroyed); 3′ cloning site BsaI (not destroyed)
  Sequencing primers: 5′ dCas9-F3 (CACGCATTGATTTGAGTCAGC)
Terms and licenses: Academic/Nonprofit Terms; Industry Terms: Not Available to Industry
Depositor comments: Also encodes dCas9 and tracrRNA.
How to cite: pdCas9-M-G6 was a gift from Mattheos Koffas (Addgene plasmid # 73437 ; http://n2t.net/addgene:73437 ; RRID:Addgene_73437)
