[The description below was written by a language model from this plasmid's Addgene catalogue record and pLannotate feature annotations shown in this document.]
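Description:
pdCas9-M-G6 is a bacterial expression plasmid for CRISPR interference in Escherichia coli, built on the pdCas9 backbone and totalling about 9.3 kb. It replicates from a p15A origin, which gives a low-to-medium copy number and is compatible with ColE1-type plasmids, so it can be maintained alongside separate expression vectors. Selection is by chloramphenicol, through a chloramphenicol acetyltransferase gene driven by its own cat promoter. The feature table also shows several tetracycline-resistance gene fragments, a tet promoter, an IS1 fragment and a short resD fragment. These appear to be non-functional remnants of the pACYC184-style parent, with the CRISPR cassette interrupting the tetracycline efflux gene.

The payload is a complete Streptococcus pyogenes Type II targeting system in catalytically inactive form. It encodes dCas9 (D10A and H840A mutations), which binds DNA without cutting it, together with a tracrRNA on the opposite strand and a minimal CRISPR array made up of the crRNA leader and direct repeats flanking a single spacer. According to the record, expression relies on the constitutive wild-type S. pyogenes promoter. The spacer was cloned through BsaI sites that remain intact, and it directs dCas9 to the G6 variant of a hybrid T7-lac promoter. The short "CMV intron" hit between the repeats is almost certainly a spurious annotation of this synthetic spacer.

Once processed, the crRNA:tracrRNA duplex guides dCas9 to the G6 promoter, where it sterically blocks transcription. The plasmid thus acts as a synthetic repressor that is orthogonal to other promoter variants in the same series. It is intended for modular, tuneable repression of individual genes to control metabolic pathway flux in E. coli.
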