Features (pLannotate 1.2.2; 18 found; start..end, strand, type, name):
    220..322     -  promoter       cat promoter: promoter of the E. coli cat gene encoding chloramphenicol acetyltransferase
    443..586     +  mobile_element IS1 (fragment): prokaryotic transposable element IS1
    705..760     -  rep_origin     RSF ori (fragment): Plasmids containing the RSF 1030 origin of replication can be propagated in E. coli cells that contain additional plasmids with compatible origins.
    848..1393    -  rep_origin     p15A ori: Plasmids containing the medium-copy-number p15A origin of replication can be propagated in E. coli cells that contain a second plasmid with the ColE1 origin.
   1505..1533    +  promoter       tet promoter: E. coli promoter for tetracycline efflux protein gene
   1581..1682    +  CDS            TcR (fragment): tetracycline efflux protein; tet; confers resistance to tetracycline
   1851..1929    -  misc_RNA       tracrRNA: trans-activating CRISPR RNA for the Streptococcus pyogenes CRISPR/Cas9 system
   2225..6331    +  CDS            dCas9: catalytically dead mutant of the Cas9 endonuclease from the Streptococcus pyogenes Type II CRISPR/Cas system RNA-guided DNA-binding protein that lacks endonuclease activity due to the D10A mutation in the RuvC catalytic domain and the H840A mutation in the HNH catalytic domain
   6352..6483    +  misc_feature   crRNA leader: crRNA leader sequence for the Streptococcus pyogenes CRISPR/Cas system
   6484..6519    +  repeat_region  DR: direct repeat for the Streptococcus pyogenes CRISPR/Cas system
   6529..6547    +  intron         CMV intron (fragment): modified intron A from human cytomegalovirus (CMV)
   6550..6585    +  repeat_region  DR: direct repeat for the Streptococcus pyogenes CRISPR/Cas system
   6616..6642    +  repeat_region  DR (fragment): direct repeat for the Streptococcus pyogenes CRISPR/Cas system
   6764..7852    +  CDS            TcR (fragment): tetracycline efflux protein; tet; confers resistance to tetracycline
   8356..8449    +  CDS            TcR (fragment): tetracycline efflux protein; tet; confers resistance to tetracycline
   8446..8503    -  CDS            TcR (fragment): tetracycline efflux protein; tet; confers resistance to tetracycline
   8493..8588    +  CDS            resD (fragment): REDF_ECOLI - Also known as D. Protein inferred from homology: Swiss-Prot protein existence level 3. Acts as a repressor of transcription and as a site-specific resolvase that cleaves at the RfsF site. From Escherichia coli (strain K12).
   8886..219     -  CDS            CmR (across the origin): chloramphenicol acetyltransferase; cat; confers resistance to chloramphenicol
>Addgene plasmid #73437 | pdCas9-M-G6 | depositor full sequence | sequence record 135336 | Full Sequence
GAATTCCGGATGAGCATTCATCAGGCGGGCAAGAATGTGAATAAAGGCCGGATAAAACTTGTGCTTATTT
TTCTTTACGGTCTTTAAAAAGGCCGTAATATCCAGCTGAACGGTCTGGTTATAGGTACATTGAGCAACTG
ACTGAAATGCCTCAAAATGTTCTTTACGATGCCATTGGGATATATCAACGGTGGTATATCCAGTGATTTT
TTTCTCCATTTTAGCTTCCTTAGCTCCTGAAAATCTCGATAACTCAAAAAATACGCCCGGTAGTGATCTT
ATTTCATTATGGTGAAAGTTGGAACCTCTTACGTGCCGATCAACGTCTCATTTTCGCCAAAAGTTGGCCC
AGGGCTTCCCGGTATCAACAGGGACACCAGGATTTATTTATTCTGCGAAGTGATCTTCCGTCACAGGTAT
TTATTCGGCGCAAAGTGCGTCGGGTGATGCTGCCAACTTACTGATTTAGTGTATGATGGTGTTTTTGAGG
TGCTCCAGTGGCTTCTGTTTCTATCAGCTGTCCCTCCTGTTCAGCTACTGACGGGGTGGTGCGTAACGGC
AAAAGCACCGCCGGACATCAGCGCTAGCGGAGTGTATACTGGCTTACTATGTTGGCACTGATGAGGGTGT
CAGTGAAGTGCTTCATGTGGCAGGAGAAAAAAGGCTGCACCGGTGCGTCAGCAGAATATGTGATACAGGA
TATATTCCGCTTCCTCGCTCACTGACTCGCTACGCTCGGTCGTTCGACTGCGGCGAGCGGAAATGGCTTA
CGAACGGGGCGGAGATTTCCTGGAAGATGCCAGGAAGATACTTAACAGGGAAGTGAGAGGGCCGCGGCAA
AGCCGTTTTTCCATAGGCTCCGCCCCCCTGACAAGCATCACGAAATCTGACGCTCAAATCAGTGGTGGCG
AAACCCGACAGGACTATAAAGATACCAGGCGTTTCCCCCTGGCGGCTCCCTCGTGCGCTCTCCTGTTCCT
GCCTTTCGGTTTACCGGTGTCATTCCGCTGTTATGGCCGCGTTTGTCTCATTCCACGCCTGACACTCAGT
TCCGGGTAGGCAGTTCGCTCCAAGCTGGACTGTATGCACGAACCCCCCGTTCAGTCCGACCGCTGCGCCT
TATCCGGTAACTATCGTCTTGAGTCCAACCCGGAAAGACATGCAAAAGCACCACTGGCAGCAGCCACTGG
TAATTGATTTAGAGGAGTTAGTCTTGAAGTCATGCGCCGGTTAAGGCTAAACTGAAAGGACAAGTTTTGG
TGACTGCGCTCCTCCAAGCCAGTTACCTCGGTTCAAAGAGTTGGTAGCTCAGAGAACCTTCGAAAAACCG
CCCTGCAAGGCGGTTTTTTCGTTTTCAGAGCAAGAGATTACGCGCAGACCAAAACGATCTCAAGAAGATC
ATCTTATTAATCAGATAAAATATTTCTAGATTTCAGTGCAATTTATCTCTTCAAATGTAGCACCTGAAGT
CAGCCCCATACGATATAAGTTGTAATTCTCATGTTTGACAGCTTATCATCGATAAGCTTTAATGCGGTAG
TTTATCACAGTTAAATTGCTAACGCAGTCAGGCACCGTGTATGAAATCTAACAATGCGCTCATCGTCATC
CTCGGCACCGTCACCCTGGATGCTGTAGGCATAGGCTTGGTTATGCCGGTACTGCCGGGCCTCTTGCGGG
ATTACGAAATCATCCTGTGGAGCTTAGTAGGTTTAGCAAGATGGCAGCGCCTAAATGTAGAATGATAAAA
GGATTAAGAGATTAATTTCCCTAAAAATGATAAAACAAGCGTTTTGAAAGCGCTTGTTTTTTTGGTTTGC
AGTCAGAGTAGAATAGAAGTATCAAAAAAAGCACCGACTCGGTGCCACTTTTTCAAGTTGATAACGGACT
AGCCTTATTTTAACTTGCTATGCTGTTTTGAATGGTTCCAACAAGATTATTTTATAACTTTTATAACAAA
TAATCAAGGAGAAATTCAAAGAAATTTATCAGCCATAAAACAATACTTAATACTATAGAATGATAACAAA
ATAAACTACTTTTTAAAAGAATTTTGTGTTATAATCTATTTATTATTAAGTATTGGGTAATATTTTTTGA
AGAGATATTTTGAAAAAGAAAAATTAAAGCATATTAAACTAATTTCGGAGGTCATTAAAACTATTATTGA
AATCATCAAACTCATTATGGATTTAATTTAAACTTTTTATTTTAGGAGGCAAAAATGGATAAGAAATACT
CAATAGGCTTAGCTATCGGCACAAATAGCGTCGGATGGGCGGTGATCACTGATGAATATAAGGTTCCGTC
TAAAAAGTTCAAGGTTCTGGGAAATACAGACCGCCACAGTATCAAAAAAAATCTTATAGGGGCTCTTTTA
TTTGACAGTGGAGAGACAGCGGAAGCGACTCGTCTCAAACGGACAGCTCGTAGAAGGTATACACGTCGGA
AGAATCGTATTTGTTATCTACAGGAGATTTTTTCAAATGAGATGGCGAAAGTAGATGATAGTTTCTTTCA
TCGACTTGAAGAGTCTTTTTTGGTGGAAGAAGACAAGAAGCATGAACGTCATCCTATTTTTGGAAATATA
GTAGATGAAGTTGCTTATCATGAGAAATATCCAACTATCTATCATCTGCGAAAAAAATTGGTAGATTCTA
CTGATAAAGCGGATTTGCGCTTAATCTATTTGGCCTTAGCGCATATGATTAAGTTTCGTGGTCATTTTTT
GATTGAGGGAGATTTAAATCCTGATAATAGTGATGTGGACAAACTATTTATCCAGTTGGTACAAACCTAC
AATCAATTATTTGAAGAAAACCCTATTAACGCAAGTGGAGTAGATGCTAAAGCGATTCTTTCTGCACGAT
TGAGTAAATCAAGACGATTAGAAAATCTCATTGCTCAGCTCCCCGGTGAGAAGAAAAATGGCTTATTTGG
GAATCTCATTGCTTTGTCATTGGGTTTGACCCCTAATTTTAAATCAAATTTTGATTTGGCAGAAGATGCT
AAATTACAGCTTTCAAAAGATACTTACGATGATGATTTAGATAATTTATTGGCGCAAATTGGAGATCAAT
ATGCTGATTTGTTTTTGGCAGCTAAGAATTTATCAGATGCTATTTTACTTTCAGATATCCTAAGAGTAAA
TACTGAAATAACTAAGGCTCCCCTATCAGCTTCAATGATTAAACGCTACGATGAACATCATCAAGACTTG
ACTCTTTTAAAAGCTTTAGTTCGACAACAACTTCCAGAAAAGTATAAAGAAATCTTTTTTGATCAATCAA
AAAACGGATATGCAGGTTATATTGATGGGGGAGCTAGCCAAGAAGAATTTTATAAATTTATCAAACCAAT
TTTAGAAAAAATGGATGGTACTGAGGAATTATTGGTGAAACTAAATCGTGAAGATTTGCTGCGCAAGCAA
CGGACCTTTGACAACGGCTCTATTCCCCATCAAATTCACTTGGGTGAGCTGCATGCTATTTTGAGAAGAC
AAGAAGACTTTTATCCATTTTTAAAAGACAATCGTGAGAAGATTGAAAAAATCTTGACTTTTCGAATTCC
TTATTATGTTGGTCCATTGGCGCGTGGCAATAGTCGTTTTGCATGGATGACTCGGAAGTCTGAAGAAACA
ATTACCCCATGGAATTTTGAAGAAGTTGTCGATAAAGGTGCTTCAGCTCAATCATTTATTGAACGCATGA
CAAACTTTGATAAAAATCTTCCAAATGAAAAAGTACTACCAAAACATAGTTTGCTTTATGAGTATTTTAC
GGTTTATAACGAATTGACAAAGGTCAAATATGTTACTGAAGGAATGCGAAAACCAGCATTTCTTTCAGGT
GAACAGAAGAAAGCCATTGTTGATTTACTCTTCAAAACAAATCGAAAAGTAACCGTTAAGCAATTAAAAG
AAGATTATTTCAAAAAAATAGAATGTTTTGATAGTGTTGAAATTTCAGGAGTTGAAGATAGATTTAATGC
TTCATTAGGTACCTACCATGATTTGCTAAAAATTATTAAAGATAAAGATTTTTTGGATAATGAAGAAAAT
GAAGATATCTTAGAGGATATTGTTTTAACATTGACCTTATTTGAAGATAGGGAGATGATTGAGGAAAGAC
TTAAAACATATGCTCACCTCTTTGATGATAAGGTGATGAAACAGCTTAAACGTCGCCGTTATACTGGTTG
GGGACGTTTGTCTCGAAAATTGATTAATGGTATTAGGGATAAGCAATCTGGCAAAACAATATTAGATTTT
TTGAAATCAGATGGTTTTGCCAATCGCAATTTTATGCAGCTGATCCATGATGATAGTTTGACATTTAAAG
AAGACATTCAAAAAGCACAAGTGTCTGGACAAGGCGATAGTTTACATGAACATATTGCAAATTTAGCTGG
TAGCCCTGCTATTAAAAAAGGTATTTTACAGACTGTAAAAGTTGTTGATGAATTGGTCAAAGTAATGGGG
CGGCATAAGCCAGAAAATATCGTTATTGAAATGGCACGTGAAAATCAGACAACTCAAAAGGGCCAGAAAA
ATTCGCGAGAGCGTATGAAACGAATCGAAGAAGGTATCAAAGAATTAGGAAGTCAGATTCTTAAAGAGCA
TCCTGTTGAAAATACTCAATTGCAAAATGAAAAGCTCTATCTCTATTATCTCCAAAATGGAAGAGACATG
TATGTGGACCAAGAATTAGATATTAATCGTTTAAGTGATTATGATGTCGATGCCATTGTTCCACAAAGTT
TCCTTAAAGACGATTCAATAGACAATAAGGTCTTAACGCGTTCTGATAAAAATCGTGGTAAATCGGATAA
CGTTCCAAGTGAAGAAGTAGTCAAAAAGATGAAAAACTATTGGAGACAACTTCTAAACGCCAAGTTAATC
ACTCAACGTAAGTTTGATAATTTAACGAAAGCTGAACGTGGAGGTTTGAGTGAACTTGATAAAGCTGGTT
TTATCAAACGCCAATTGGTTGAAACTCGCCAAATCACTAAGCATGTGGCACAAATTTTGGATAGTCGCAT
GAATACTAAATACGATGAAAATGATAAACTTATTCGAGAGGTTAAAGTGATTACCTTAAAATCTAAATTA
GTTTCTGACTTCCGAAAAGATTTCCAATTCTATAAAGTACGTGAGATTAACAATTACCATCATGCCCATG
ATGCGTATCTAAATGCCGTCGTTGGAACTGCTTTGATTAAGAAATATCCAAAACTTGAATCGGAGTTTGT
CTATGGTGATTATAAAGTTTATGATGTTCGTAAAATGATTGCTAAGTCTGAGCAAGAAATAGGCAAAGCA
ACCGCAAAATATTTCTTTTACTCTAATATCATGAACTTCTTCAAAACAGAAATTACACTTGCAAATGGAG
AGATTCGCAAACGCCCTCTAATCGAAACTAATGGGGAAACTGGAGAAATTGTCTGGGATAAAGGGCGAGA
TTTTGCCACAGTGCGCAAAGTATTGTCCATGCCCCAAGTCAATATTGTCAAGAAAACAGAAGTACAGACA
GGCGGATTCTCCAAGGAGTCAATTTTACCAAAAAGAAATTCGGACAAGCTTATTGCTCGTAAAAAAGACT
GGGATCCAAAAAAATATGGTGGTTTTGATAGTCCAACGGTAGCTTATTCAGTCCTAGTGGTTGCTAAGGT
GGAAAAAGGGAAATCGAAGAAGTTAAAATCCGTTAAAGAGTTACTAGGGATCACAATTATGGAAAGAAGT
TCCTTTGAAAAAAATCCGATTGACTTTTTAGAAGCTAAAGGATATAAGGAAGTTAAAAAAGACTTAATCA
TTAAACTACCTAAATATAGTCTTTTTGAGTTAGAAAACGGTCGTAAACGGATGCTGGCTAGTGCCGGAGA
ATTACAAAAAGGAAATGAGCTGGCTCTGCCAAGCAAATATGTGAATTTTTTATATTTAGCTAGTCATTAT
GAAAAGTTGAAGGGTAGTCCAGAAGATAACGAACAAAAACAATTGTTTGTGGAGCAGCATAAGCATTATT
TAGATGAGATTATTGAGCAAATCAGTGAATTTTCTAAGCGTGTTATTTTAGCAGATGCCAATTTAGATAA
AGTTCTTAGTGCATATAACAAACATAGAGACAAACCAATACGTGAACAAGCAGAAAATATTATTCATTTA
TTTACGTTGACGAATCTTGGAGCTCCCGCTGCTTTTAAATATTTTGATACAACAATTGATCGTAAACGAT
ATACGTCTACAAAAGAAGTTTTAGATGCCACTCTTATCCATCAATCCATCACTGGTCTTTATGAAACACG
CATTGATTTGAGTCAGCTAGGAGGTGACTGAAGTATATTTTAGATGAAGATTATTTCTTAATAACTAAAA
ATATGGTATAATACTCTTAATAAATGCAGTAATACAGGGGCTTTTCAAGACTGAAGTCTAGCTGAGACAA
ATAGTGCGATTACGAAATTTTTTAGACAAAAATAGTCTACGAGGTTTTAGAGCTATGCTGTTTTGAATGG
TCCCAAAACATCCCGCGAAATTAATACGACTCACTATTTGTTTTAGAGCTATGCTGTTTTGAATGGTCCC
AAAACTTCAGCACACTGAGACTTGTTGAGTTCCATGTTTTAGAGCTATGCTGTTTTGAATGGACTCCATT
CAACATTGCCGATGATAACTTGAGAAAGAGGGTTAATACCAGCAGTCGGATACCTTCCTATTCTTTCTGT
TAAAGCGTTTTCATGTTATAATAGGCAAAAGAAGAGTAGTGTGATCGTCCATTCCGACAGCATCGCCAGT
CACTATGGCGTGCTGCTAGCGCTATATGCGTTGATGCAATTTCTATGCGCACCCGTTCTCGGAGCACTGT
CCGACCGCTTTGGCCGCCGCCCAGTCCTGCTCGCTTCGCTACTTGGAGCCACTATCGACTACGCGATCAT
GGCGACCACACCCGTCCTGTGGATCCTCTACGCCGGACGCATCGTGGCCGGCATCACCGGCGCCACAGGT
GCGGTTGCTGGCGCCTATATCGCCGACATCACCGATGGGGAAGATCGGGCTCGCCACTTCGGGCTCATGA
GCGCTTGTTTCGGCGTGGGTATGGTGGCAGGCCCCGTGGCCGGGGGACTGTTGGGCGCCATCTCCTTGCA
TGCACCATTCCTTGCGGCGGCGGTGCTCAACGGCCTCAACCTACTACTGGGCTGCTTCCTAATGCAGGAG
TCGCATAAGGGAGAGCGTCGACCGATGCCCTTGAGAGCCTTCAACCCAGTCAGCTCCTTCCGGTGGGCGC
GGGGCATGACTATCGTCGCCGCACTTATGACTGTCTTCTTTATCATGCAACTCGTAGGACAGGTGCCGGC
AGCGCTCTGGGTCATTTTCGGCGAGGACCGCTTTCGCTGGAGCGCGACGATGATCGGCCTGTCGCTTGCG
GTATTCGGAATCTTGCACGCCCTCGCTCAAGCCTTCGTCACTGGTCCCGCCACCAAACGTTTCGGCGAGA
AGCAGGCCATTATCGCCGGCATGGCGGCCGACGCGCTGGGCTACGTCTTGCTGGCGTTCGCGACGCGAGG
CTGGATGGCCTTCCCCATTATGATTCTTCTCGCTTCCGGCGGCATCGGGATGCCCGCGTTGCAGGCCATG
CTGTCCAGGCAGGTAGATGACGACCATCAGGGACAGCTTCAAGGATCGCTCGCGGCTCTTACCAGCCTAA
CTTCGATCATTGGACCGCTGATCGTCACGGCGATTTATGCCGCCTCGGCGAGCACATGGAACGGGTTGGC
ATGGATTGTAGGCGCCGCCCTATACCTTGTCTGCCTCCCCGCGTTGCGTCGCGGTGCATGGAGCCGGGCC
ACCTCGACCTGAATGGAAGCCGGCGGCACCTCGCTAACGGATTCACCACTCCAAGAATTGGAGCCAATCA
ATTCTTGCGGAGAACTGTGAATGCGCAAACCAACCCTTGGCAGAACATATCCATCGCGTCCGCCATCTCC
AGCAGCCGCACGCGGCGCATCTCGGGCAGCGTTGGGTCCTGGCCACGGGTGCGCATGATCGTGCTCCTGT
CGTTGAGGACCCGGCTAGGCTGGCGGGGTTGCCTTACTGGTTAGCAGAATGAATCACCGATACGCGAGCG
AACGTGAAGCGACTGCTGCTGCAAAACGTCTGCGACCTGAGCAACAACATGAATGGTCTTCGGTTTCCGT
GTTTCGTAAAGTCTGGAAACGCGGAAGTCCCCTACGTGCTGCTGAAGTTGCCCGCAACAGAGAGTGGAAC
CAACCGGTGATACCACGATACTATGACTGAGAGTCAACGCCATGAGCGGCCTCATTTCTTATTCTGAGTT
ACAACAGTCCGCACCGCTGTCCGGTAGCTCCTTCCGGTGGGCGCGGGGCATGACTATCGTCGCCGCACTT
ATGACTGTCTTCTTTATCATGCAACTCGTAGGACAGGTGCCGGCAGCGCCCAACAGTCCCCCGGCCACGG
GGCCTGCCACCATACCCACGCCGAAACAAGCGCCCTGCACCATTATGTTCCGGATCTGCATCGCAGGATG
CTGCTGGCTACCCTGTGGAACACCTACATCTGTATTAACGAAGCGCTAACCGTTTTTATCAGGCTCTGGG
AGGCAGAATAAATGATCATATCGTCAATTATTACCTCCACGGGGAGAGCCTGAGCAAACTGGCCTCAGGC
ATTTGAGAAGCACACGGTCACACTGCTTCCGGTAGTCAATAAACCGGTAAACCAGCAATAGACATAAGCG
GCTATTTAACGACCCTGCCCTGAACCGACGACCGGGTCGAATTTGCTTTCGAATTTCTGCCATTCATCCG
CTTATTATCACTTATTCAGGCGTAGCACCAGGCGTTTAAGGGCACCAATAACTGCCTTAAAAAAATTACG
CCCCGCCCTGCCACTCATCGCAGTACTGTTGTAATTCATTAAGCATTCTGCCGACATGGAAGCCATCACA
GACGGCATGATGAACCTGAATCGCCAGCGGCATCAGCACCTTGTCGCCTTGCGTATAATATTTGCCCATG
GTGAAAACGGGGGCGAAGAAGTTGTCCATATTGGCCACGTTTAAATCAAAACTGGTGAAACTCACCCAGG
GATTGGCTGAGACGAAAAACATATTCTCAATAAACCCTTTAGGGAAATAGGCCAGGTTTTCACCGTAACA
CGCCACATCTTGCGAATATATGTGTAGAAACTGCCGGAAATCGTCGTGGTATTCACTCCAGAGCGATGAA
AACGTTTCAGTTTGCTCATGGAAAACGGTGTAACAAGGGTGAACACTATCCCATATCACCAGCTCACCGT
CTTTCATTGCCATACG
