>Addgene plasmid #73437 | pdCas9-M-G6 | addgene partial sequence | sequence record 139119 | pBRrevBam 5'-GGTGATGTCGGCGATATAGG-3'
GCACGCCATAGTGACTGGCGATGCTGTCGGAATGGACGATCACACTACTCTTCTTTTGCCTATTATAACA
TGAAAACGCTTTAACAGAAAGAATAGGAAGGTATCCGACTGCTGGTATTAACCCTCTTTCTCAAGTTATC
ATCGGCAATGTTGAATGGAGTCCATTCAAAACAGCATAGCTCTAAAACATGGAACTCAACAAGTCTCAGT
GTGCTGAAGTTTTGGGACCATTCAAAACAGCATAGCTCTAAAACAAATAGTGAGTCGTATTAATTTCGCG
GGATGTTTTGGGACCATTCAAAACAGCATAGCTCTAAAACCTCGTAGACTATTTTTGTCTAAAAAATTTC
GTAATCGCACTATTTGTCTCAGCTAGACTTCAGTCTTGAAAAGCCCCTGTATTACTGCATTTATTAAGAG
TATTATACCATATTTTTAGTTATTAAGAAATAATCTTCATCTAAAATATACTTCAGTCACCTCCTAGCTG
ACTCAAATCAATGCGTGTTTCATAAAGACCAGTGATGGATTGATGGATAAGAGTGGCATCTAA
