>Addgene plasmid #73437 | pdCas9-M-G6 | addgene partial sequence | sequence record 139287 | pBEST-R 5'-TCTCATGTTTGACAGCTTATC-3'
GCGCTCATCGTCATCCTCGGCACCGTCACCCTGGATGCTGTAGGCATAGGCTTGGTTATGCCGGTACTGC
CGGGCCTCTTGCGGGATTACGAAATCATCCTGTGGAGCTTAGTAGGTTTAGCAAGATGGCAGCGCCTAAA
TGTAGAATGATAAAAGGATTAAGAGATTAATTTCCCTAAAAATGATAAAACAAGCGTTTTGAAAGCGCTT
GTTTTTTTGGTTTGCAGTCAGAGTAGAATAGAAGTATCAAAAAAAGCACCGACTCGGTGCCACTTTTTCA
AGTTGATAACGGACTAGCCTTATTTTAACTTGCTATGCTGTTTTGAATGGTTCCAACAAGATTATTTTAT
AACTTTTATAACAAATAATCAAGGAGAAATTCAAAGAAATTTATCAGCCATAAAACAATACTTAATACTA
TAGAATGATAACAAAATAAACTACTTTTTAAAAGAATTTTGTGTTATAATCTATTTATTATTAAGTATTG
GGTAATATTTTTTGAAGAGATATTTTGAAAAAGAAAAATTAAAGCATATTAAACTAATTTCGGAGGTCAT
TAAAACTATTATTGAAATCATCAAACTCATTATGGATTTAATTTAAACTTTTTATTTTAGGAGGCAAA
